>Addgene plasmid #148943 | pT7-EGFP-C1-HsGIGYF1_1-671_AI | depositor full sequence | sequence record 291391 | Full Sequence
TAGTTATTAATAGTAATCAATTACGGGGTCATTAGTTCATAGCCCATATATGGAGTTCCGCGTTACATAA
CTTACGGTAAATGGCCCGCCTGGCTGACCGCCCAACGACCCCCGCCCATTGACGTCAATAATGACGTATG
TTCCCATAGTAACGCCAATAGGGACTTTCCATTGACGTCAATGGGTGGAGTATTTACGGTAAACTGCCCA
CTTGGCAGTACATCAAGTGTATCATATGCCAAGTACGCCCCCTATTGACGTCAATGACGGTAAATGGCCC
GCCTGGCATTATGCCCAGTACATGACCTTATGGGACTTTCCTACTTGGCAGTACATCTACGTATTAGTCA
TCGCTATTACCATGGTGATGCGGTTTTGGCAGTACATCAATGGGCGTGGATAGCGGTTTGACTCACGGGG
ATTTCCAAGTCTCCACCCCATTGACGTCAATGGGAGTTTGTTTTGGCACCAAAATCAACGGGACTTTCCA
AAATGTCGTAACAACTCCGCCCCATTGACGCAAATGGGCGGTAGGCGTGTACGGTGGGAGGTCTATATAA
GCAGAGCTCTCTGGCTAACTAGAGAACCCACTGCTTACTGGCTTATCGAAATTAATACGACTCACTATAG
GGAGACCCAAGCTCTAGCGCTACCGGTCGCCACCATGGTGAGCAAGGGCGAGGAGCTGTTCACCGGGGTG
GTGCCCATCCTGGTCGAGCTGGACGGCGACGTAAACGGCCACAAGTTCAGCGTGTCCGGCGAGGGCGAGG
GCGATGCCACCTACGGCAAGCTGACCCTGAAGTTCATCTGCACCACCGGCAAGCTGCCCGTGCCCTGGCC
CACCCTCGTGACCACCCTGACCTACGGCGTGCAGTGCTTCAGCCGCTACCCCGACCACATGAAGCAGCAC
GACTTCTTCAAGTCCGCCATGCCCGAAGGCTACGTCCAGGAGCGCACCATCTTCTTCAAGGACGACGGCA
ACTACAAGACCCGCGCCGAGGTGAAGTTCGAGGGCGACACCCTGGTGAACCGCATCGAGCTGAAGGGCAT
CGACTTCAAGGAGGACGGCAACATCCTGGGGCACAAGCTGGAGTACAACTACAACAGCCACAACGTCTAT
ATCATGGCCGACAAGCAGAAGAACGGCATCAAGGTGAACTTCAAGATCCGCCACAACATCGAGGACGGCA
GCGTGCAGCTCGCCGACCACTACCAGCAGAACACCCCCATCGGCGACGGCCCCGTGCTGCTGCCCGACAA
CCACTACCTGAGCACCCAGTCCGCCCTGAGCAAAGACCCCAACGAGAAGCGCGATCACATGGTCCTGCTG
GAGTTCGTGACCGCCGCCGGGATCACTCTCGGCATGGACGAGCTGTACAAGTCCGGACTCAGATCTCGAG
CTATGGCAGCAGAGACACTCAACTTTGGGCCTGAGTGGCTCAGGGCCCTGTCCGGGGGCGGCAGCGTGGC
CTCCCCACCCCCGTCCCCTGCCATGCCCAAATACAAGCTGGCTGACTACCGTTATGGGCGAGAGGAAATG
CTGGCTCTCTACGTCAAGGAGAACAAGGTCCCGGAAGAGCTGCAGGACAAGGAGTTCGCCGCGGTGCTGC
AGGACGAGCCACTGCAGCCCCTGGCTCTGGAGCCGCTGACTGAGGAGGAACAGAGAAACTTCTCCCTGTC
AGTGAACAGCGTGGCTGTGCTGAGGCTGATGGGGAAAGGGGCTGGCCCCCCCCTGGCTGGCACCTCCCGA
GGCAGGGGCAGCACGCGGAGCCGAGGCCGCGGCCGTGGTGACAGCTGCTTTTACCAAAGAAGCATCGAAG
AAGGCGATGGGGCCTTTGGACGAAGCCCCCGGGAAATCCAGCGCAGCCAGAGCTGGGATGACAGAGGCGA
GAGGCGGTTTGAGAAGTCAGCAAGGCGGGATGGAGCACGATGTGGCTTTGAGGAGGGAGGGGCTGGCCCA
AGGAAGGAGCACGCCCGCTCAGACAGCGAGAACTGGCGCTCCCTACGGGAGGAACAGGAGGAGGAGGAGG
AGGGCAGCTGGAGGCTCGGAGCAGGGCCCCGGCGAGACGGCGACCGCTGGCGCTCCGCCAGCCCTGATGG
TGGTCCCCGCTCTGCTGGCTGGCGGGAACATGGGGAACGGCGGCGCAAGTTTGAATTTGATTTGCGAGGG
GATCGAGGAGGGTGTGGTGAAGAGGAGGGGCGGGGAGGGGGAGGCAGCTCTCACCTGCGGCGGTGCCGAG
CGCCTGAAGGCTTTGAGGAGGACAAGGATGGGCTCCCAGAGTGGTGCCTGGACGATGAGGATGAAGAAAT
GGGCACCTTTGATGCCTCTGGGGCCTTCTTGCCTCTCAAGAAGGGCCCCAAGGAGCCCATTCCTGAGGAG
CAGGAGCTGGACTTCCAAGGGTTGGAGGAGGAGGAGGAACCTTCCGAAGGGCTAGAGGAGGAAGGGCCTG
AGGCAGGTGGGAAAGAGCTGACCCCACTGCCTCCTCAGGAGGAGAAGTCCAGCTCCCCATCCCCACTGCC
CACCCTGGGCCCACTCTGGGGGACAAACGGGGATGGGGACGAAACTGCAGAGAAAGAGCCCCCAGCGGCC
GAAGATGATATTCGGGGGATCCAGCTGAGTCCCGGGGTGGGCTCCTCTGCTGGCCCACCCGGAGATCTGG
AGGATGATGAAGGCTTGAAGCACCTGCAGCAGGAGGCGGAGAAGCTGGTGGCCTCCCTGCAGGACAGCTC
CTTGGAGGAGGAGCAGTTCACGGCTGCCATGCAGACCCAGGGCCTGCGCCACTCTGCAGCCGCCACTGCC
CTCCCGCTCAGCCATGGGGCTGCCCGGAAGTGGTTCTACAAGGACCCACAGGGCGAGATCCAAGGCCCCT
TCACGACACAGGAGATGGCAGAGTGGTTCCAGGCCGGCTACTTTTCCATGTCACTGCTGGTGAAGCGGGG
CTGCGATGAGGGCTTCCAGCCGCTGGGCGAGGTGATCAAGATGTGGGGCCGCGTGCCCTTTGCCCCAGGG
CCCTCACCTCCCCCACTGCTGGGAAACATGGACCAGGAGCGGCTGAAGAAGCAACAGGAGCTGGCCGCGG
CGGCCTTGTACCAGCAGCTGCAGCACCAGCAGTTTCTCCAGCTGGTCAGCAGCCGCCAGCTCCCACAGTG
CGCGCTCCGAGAAAAGGCAGCTCTGGGGGACCTGACACCGCCACCACCGCCGCCGCCACAGCAGCAGCAG
CAGCAGCTCACGGCATTCCTGCAGCAGCTCCAGGCGCTCAAACCCCCCAGAGGCGGGGACCAGAACCTGC
TCCCGACGATGAGCCGGTCCTTGTCGGTGCCAGATTCGGGCCGCCTCTGGGACGTACATACCTCAGCCTC
ATCACAGTCAGGTGGTGAGGCCAGTCTTTGGGACATACCAATTAACTCTTCGACTTGAGAATTCTGCAGT
CGACGGTACCGCGGGCCCGGGATCCACCGGATCTAGATAACTGATCATAATCAGCCATACCACATTTGTA
GAGGTTTTACTTGCTTTAAAAAACCTCCCACACCTCCCCCTGAACCTGAAACATAAAATGAATGCAATTG
TTGTTGTTAACTTGTTTATTGCAGCTTATAATGGTTACAAATAAAGCAATAGCATCACAAATTTCACAAA
TAAAGCATTTTTTTCACTGCATTCTAGTTGTGGTTTGTCCAAACTCATCAATGTATCTTAACGCGTAAAT
TGTAAGCGTTAATATTTTGTTAAAATTCGCGTTAAATTTTTGTTAAATCAGCTCATTTTTTAACCAATAG
GCCGAAATCGGCAAAATCCCTTATAAATCAAAAGAATAGACCGAGATAGGGT
[37 nt withheld, positions 3833-3869]
AAAGAACGTGGACTCCAACGTCAAAGG
[49 nt withheld, positions 3897-3945]
T
[91 nt withheld, positions 3947-4037]
G
[124 nt withheld, positions 4039-4162]
CAGGTGGCACTTTTCGGGGAAATGTGCGCGGAACCCCTATTTGTTTATTTTTCTAAATACATTCAAATAT
GTATCCGCTCATGAGACAATAACCCTGATAAATGCTTCAATAATATTGAAAAAGGAAGAGTCCTGAGGCG
GAAAGAACCAGCTGTGGAATGTGTGTCAGTTAGGGTGTGGAAAGTCCCCAGGCTCCCCAGCAGGCAGAAG
TATGCAAAGCATGCATCTCAATTAGTCAGCAACCAGGTGTGGAAAGTCCCCAGGCTCCCCAGCAGGCAGA
AGTATGCAAAGCATGCATCTCAATTAGTCAGCAACCATAGTCCCGCCCCTAACTCCGCCCATCCCGCCCC
TAACTCCGCCCAGTTCCGCCCATTCTCCGCCCCATGGCTGACTAATTTTTTTTATTTATGCAGAGGCCGA
GGCCGCCTCGGCCTCTGAGCTATTCCAGAAGTAGTGAGGAGGCTTTTTTGGAGGCCTAGGCTTTTGCAAA
GATCGATCAAGAGACAGGATGAGGATCGTTTCGCATGATTGAACAAGATGGATTGCACGCAGGTTCTCCG
GCCGCTTGGGTGGAGAGGCTATTCGGCTATGACTGGGCACAACAGACAATCGGCTGCTCTGATGCCGCCG
TGTTCCGGCTGTCAGCGCAGGGGCGCCCGGTTCTTTTTGTCAAGACCGACCTGTCCGGTGCCCTGAATGA
ACTGCAAGACGAGGCAGCGCGGCTATCGTGGCTGGCCACGACGGGCGTTCCTTGCGCAGCTGTGCTCGAC
GTTGTCACTGAAGCGGGAAGGGACTGGCTGCTATTGGGCGAAGTGCCGGGGCAGGATCTCCTGTCATCTC
ACCTTGCTCCTGCCGAGAAAGTATCCATCATGGCTGATGCAATGCGGCGGCTGCATACGCTTGATCCGGC
TACCTGCCCATTCGACCACCAAGCGAAACATCGCATCGAGCGAGCACGTACTCGGATGGAAGCCGGTCTT
GTCGATCAGGATGATCTGGACGAAGAGCATCAGGGGCTCGCGCCAGCCGAACTGTTCGCCAGGCTCAAGG
CGAGCATGCCCGACGGCGAGGATCTCGTCGTGACCCATGGCGATGCCTGCTTGCCGAATATCATGGTGGA
AAATGGCCGCTTTTCTGGATTCATCGACTGTGGCCGGCTGGGTGTGGCGGACCGCTATCAGGACATAGCG
TTGGCTACCCGTGATATTGCTGAAGAGCTTGGCGGCGAATGGGCTGACCGCTTCCTCGTGCTTTACGGTA
TCGCCGCTCCCGATTCGCAGCGCATCGCCTTCTATCGCCTTCTTGACGAGTTCTTCTGAGCGGGACTCTG
GGGTTCGAAATGACCGACCAAGCGACGCCCAACCTGCCATCACGAGATTTCGATTCCACCGCCGCCTTCT
ATGAAAGGTTGGGCTTCGGAATCGTTTTCCGGGACGCCGGCTGGATGATCCTCCAGCGCGGGGATCTCAT
GCTGGAGTTCTTCGCCCACCCTAGGGGGAGGCTAACTGAAACACGGAAGGAGACAATACCGGAAGGAACC
CGCGCTATGACGGCAATAAAAAGACAGAATAAAACGCACGGTGTTGGGTCGTTTGTTCATAAACGCGGGG
TTCGGTCCCAGGGCTGGCACTCTGTCGATACCCCACCGAGACCCCATTGGGGCCAATACGCCCGCGTTTC
TTCCTTTTCCCCACCCCACCCCCCAAGTTCGGGTGAAGGCCCAGGGCTCGCAGCCAACGTCGGGGCGGCA
GGCCCTGCCATAGCCTCAGGTTACTCATATATACTTTAGATTGATTTAAAACTTCATTTTTAATTTAAAA
GGATCTAGGTGAAGATCCTTTTTGATAATCTCATGACCAAAATCCCTTAACGTGAGTTTTCGTTCCACTG
AGCGTCAGACCCCGTAGAAAAGATCAAAGGATCTTCTTGAGATCCTTTTTTTCTGCGCGTAATCTGCTGC
TTGCAAACAAAAAAACCACCGCTACCAGCGGTGGTTTGTTTGCCGGATCAAGAGCTACCAACTCTTTTTC
CGAAGGTAACTGGCTTCAGCAGAGCGCAGATACCAAATACTGTCCTTCTAGTGTAGCCGTAGTTAGGCCA
CCACTTCAAGAACTCTGTAGCACCGCCTACATACCTCGCTCTGCTAATCCTGTTACCAGTGGCTGCTGCC
AGTGGCGATAAGTCGTGTCTTACCGGGTTGGACTCAAGACGATAGTTACCGGATAAGGCGCAGCGGTCGG
GCTGAACGGGGGGTTCGTGCACACAGCCCAGCTTGGAGCGAACGACCTACACCGAACTGAGATACCTACA
GCGTGAGCTATGAGAAAGCGCCACGCTTCCCGAAGGGAGAAAGGCGGACAGGTATCCGGTAAGCGGCAGG
GTCGGAACAGGAGAGCGCACGAGGGAGCTTCCAGGGGGAAACGCCTGGTATCTTTATAGTCCTGTCGGGT
TTCGCCACCTCTGACTTGAGCGTCGATTTTTGTGATGCTCGTCAGGGGGGCGGAGCCTATGGAAAAACGC
CAGCAACGCGGCCTTTTTACGGTTCCTGGCCTTTTGCTGGCCTTTTGCTCACATGTTCTTTCCTGCGTTA
TCCCCTGATTCTGTGGATAACCGTATTACCGCCATGCAT
Features (pLannotate 1.2.2; 18 found; start..end, strand, type, name):
     61..364     +  enhancer       CMV enhancer: human cytomegalovirus immediate early enhancer
    365..568     +  promoter       CMV promoter: human cytomegalovirus (CMV) immediate early promoter
    564..597     +  LTR            5' LTR (truncated) (fragment): truncated 5' long terminal repeat (LTR) from HIV-1
    613..631     +  promoter       T7 promoter: promoter for bacteriophage T7 RNA polymerase
    665..1381    +  CDS            EGFP: EGFP is a basic (constitutively fluorescent) green fluorescent protein published in 1996, derived from Aequorea victoria. It is reported to be a rapidly-maturing weak dimer with moderate acid sensitivity.
   1382..1402    +  misc_feature   MCS (fragment): multiple cloning site
   1403..3415    +  CDS            GIGYF1 (fragment): GGYF1_HUMAN - Also known as CDS2, PERQ1. Experimental evidence at protein level: Swiss-Prot protein existence level 1. May act cooperatively with GRB10 to regulate tyrosine kinase receptor signaling. May increase IGF1 receptor phosphorylation under IGF1 stimulation as well as phosphorylation of IRS1 and SHC1 (By similarity). From Homo sapiens (Human).
   3419..3455    +  misc_feature   MCS (fragment): multiple cloning site
   3472..3556    +  CDS            large T antigen (fragment): large T antigen from SV40 (simian virus 40)
   3579..3700    +  polyA_signal   SV40 poly(A) signal: SV40 polyadenylation signal
   3734..4162    -  rep_origin     f1 ori (sequence partly withheld): f1 bacteriophage origin of replication; arrow indicates direction of (+) strand synthesis
   4189..4293    +  promoter       AmpR promoter: bla
   4295..4652    +  promoter       SV40 promoter: SV40 enhancer and early promoter
   4687..5481    +  CDS            NeoR/KanR: aminoglycoside phosphotransferase from Tn5; aph(3')-II (or nptII); confers resistance to neomycin, kanamycin, and G418 (Geneticin®)
   5502..5654    +  CDS            ble (fragment): BLE_KLEPN - Experimental evidence at protein level: Swiss-Prot protein existence level 1. Binding protein with a strong affinity to the bleomycin family of antibiotics. Binds to CL990; an antimitotic-antibiotic compound. From Klebsiella pneumoniae.
   5713..5760    +  polyA_signal   HSV TK poly(A) signal: herpes simplex virus thymidine kinase polyadenylation signal (Cole and Stacy, 1985)
   5851..5867    -  polyA_signal   bGH poly(A) signal (fragment): bovine growth hormone polyadenylation signal
   6089..6677    +  rep_origin     ori: high-copy-number ColE1/pMB1/pBR322/pUC origin of replication
