[The description below was written by a language model from this plasmid's Addgene catalogue record and pLannotate feature annotations shown in this document.]
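Description:
pT7-EGFP-C1-HsGIGYF1_1-671_AI is a 6.8 kb mammalian expression plasmid encoding an N-terminal fragment (residues 1–671) of human GIGYF1 (also known as PERQ1 or GYF1) fused to EGFP. The catalogue lists the backbone as unknown, but the name and annotated features match an EGFP-C1-type layout. It is propagated in E. coli from a high-copy ColE1/pUC origin and also carries an f1 origin for single-stranded DNA production. Selection relies on a Tn5 NeoR/KanR cassette driven by tandem bacterial (bla) and SV40 early promoters and terminated by an HSV TK polyadenylation signal, so the same gene confers kanamycin resistance in bacteria and can confer G418 resistance in mammalian cells.

The expression unit uses the human CMV immediate-early enhancer and promoter, followed by a T7 promoter that would additionally permit transcription by T7 RNA polymerase. EGFP is placed first, joined through a short stretch of residual multiple cloning site to the GIGYF1 fragment, so the protein carries the fluorescent tag at its N-terminus; an SV40 poly(A) signal ends the transcript. Several small annotations (a truncated HIV-1 LTR, fragments of SV40 large T antigen, ble and the bGH poly(A) signal) are short partial matches that probably reflect backbone sequence similarity rather than functional elements.

The record gives the purpose simply as mammalian expression of this GIGYF1 truncation. The associated publication concerns assembly of the GIGYF–Me31B complex in 4EHP-mediated translational repression, which suggests use of the GFP-tagged fragment for interaction or domain-mapping studies in transfected cells, although the record does not specify the assays. The depositor notes that the supplied sequence may be theoretical or predicted.
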