Addgene plasmid #148943: pT7-EGFP-C1-HsGIGYF1_1-671_AI
Purpose: Mammalian Expression of HsGIGYF1_1-671
Depositing lab: Elisa Izaurralde. Depositing organization: Max Planck Institute for Developmental Biology. Publication: Molecular basis for GIGYF-Me31B complex assembly in 4EHP-mediated translational repression. Peter D, Ruscica V, Bawankar P, Weber R, Helms S, Valkov E, Igreja C, Izaurralde E. Genes Dev. 2019 Oct 1;33(19-20):1355-1360. doi: 10.1101/gad.329219.119. Epub 2019 Aug 22. PubMed 31439631.
Backbone
  Vector backbone: Unknown
  Vector type: Mammalian Expression
Growth in bacteria
  Bacterial resistance: Kanamycin, 50 μg/mL
  Growth temperature: 37°C
  Growth strain: DH5alpha
  Copy number: High Copy
Gene/Insert
  Gene/Insert name: HsGIGYF1_1-671
  Species: H. sapiens (human)
  Entrez Gene: GIGYF1 (a.k.a. GYF1, PERQ1)
  Cloning method: Unknown
Terms and licenses: Academic/Nonprofit Terms; Industry Terms: Not Available to Industry
Depositor comments: sequence extracted from NCBI: NM_022574.4 or Uniprot.: O75420 Plasmids from this collection were made available to the research community and donated after the lab closed. Please note that the sequence provided by the depositing laboratory may be theoretical/predicted or based on Sanger sequencing results. There may be discrepancies between sequencing results obtained by Addgene and the depositor sequence. If an Addgene verified sequence is not available, please contact before placing your order to request that our lab fully sequence the plasmid.
How to cite: pT7-EGFP-C1-HsGIGYF1_1-671_AI was a gift from Elisa Izaurralde (Addgene plasmid # 148943 ; http://n2t.net/addgene:148943 ; RRID:Addgene_148943)
